>Addgene plasmid #239375 | PKA1279 | addgene full sequence | sequence record 478751 | Addgene NGS Result
TAGCTTATCGACTGCACGGTGCACCAATGCTTCTGGCGTCAGGCAGCCATCGGAAGCTGTGGTATGGCTG
TGCAGGTCGTAAATCACTGCATAATTCGTGTCGCTCAAGGCGCACTCCCGTTCTGGATAATGTTTTTTGC
GCCGACATCATAACGGTTCTGGCAAATATTCTGAAATGAGCTGTTGACAATTAATCATCGGCTCGTATAA
TGTGTGGAATTGTGAGCGGATAACAATTTCACACAGGAAACAGTATTCATGTCCCCTATACTAGGTTATT
GGAAAATTAAGGGCCTTGTGCAACCCACTCGACTTCTTTTGGAATATCTTGAAGAAAAATATGAAGAGCA
TTTGTATGAGCGCGATGAAGGTGATAAATGGCGAAACAAAAAGTTTGAATTGGGTTTGGAGTTTCCCAAT
CTTCCTTATTATATTGATGGTGATGTTAAATTAACACAGTCTATGGCCATCATACGTTATATAGCTGACA
AGCACAACATGTTGGGTGGTTGTCCAAAAGAGCGTGCAGAGATTTCAATGCTTGAAGGAGCGGTTTTGGA
TATTAGATACGGTGTTTCGAGAATTGCATATAGTAAAGACTTTGAAACTCTCAAAGTTGATTTTCTTAGC
AAGCTACCTGAAATGCTGAAAATGTTCGAAGATCGTTTATGTCATAAAACATATTTAAATGGTGATCATG
TAACCCATCCTGACTTCATGTTGTATGACGCTCTTGATGTTGTTTTATACATGGACCCAATGTGCCTGGA
TGCGTTCCCAAAATTAGTTTGTTTTAAAAAACGTATTGAAGCTATCCCACAAATTGATAAGTACTTGAAA
TCCAGCAAGTATATAGCATGGCCTTTGCAGGGCTGGCAAGCCACGTTTGGTGGTGGCGACCATCCTCCAA
AATCGGATCTGGAAGTTCTGTTCCAGGGGCCCCTGGGATCCGCTCCTTCAATGGGCATACCACAGCAGAA
TAGGCCCCTTCCACAGTTGCCTAACAGAAATAATCGGCCTGTGCCACCTCCTCCGCCAATGCGTACCACT
ACTGAAGGTTCAGGTGTTCGCCTACCTGCTCCTCCACCTCCGCCAAGGCGTGGGCCAGCACCACCGCCTC
CACCACATAGGCACGTAACCAGTAATACCCTGAATTCTGCCGGTGGAAATAGCCTCCTTCCACAGGCCAC
TGGAAGAAGAGGGCCAGCACCAGCACCTCCTCCAAGAGCATCTCGCCCCACACCAAACGTTACGATGCAA
CAAAATCCACAACAGTACAATAATTCTAACCGCCCCTTTGGATATCAGACAAATAGCTAACTCGAGCGGC
CGCATCGTGACTGACTGACGATCTGCCTCGCGCGTTTCGGTGATGACGGTGAAAACCTCTGACACATGCA
GCTCCCGGAGACGGTCACAGCTTGTCTGTAAGCGGATGCCGGGAGCAGACAAGCCCGTCAGGGCGCGTCA
GCGGGTGTTGGCGGGTGTCGGGGCGCAGCCATGACCCAGTCACGTAGCGATAGCGGAGTGTATAATTCTT
GAAGACGAAAGGGCCTCGTGATACGCCTATTTTTATAGGTTAATGTCATGATAATAATGGTTTCTTAGAC
GTCAGGTGGCACTTTTCGGGGAAATGTGCGCGGAACCCCTATTTGTTTATTTTTCTAAATACATTCAAAT
ATGTATCCGCTCATGAGACAATAACCCTGATAAATGCTTCAATAATATTGAAAAAGGAAGAGTATGAGTA
TTCAACATTTCCGTGTCGCCCTTATTCCCTTTTTTGCGGCATTTTGCCTTCCTGTTTTTGCTCACCCAGA
AACGCTGGTGAAAGTAAAAGATGCTGAAGATCAGTTGGGTGCACGAGTGGGTTACATCGAACTGGATCTC
AACAGCGGTAAGATCCTTGAGAGTTTTCGCCCCGAAGAACGTTTTCCAATGATGAGCACTTTTAAAGTTC
TGCTATGTGGCGCGGTATTATCCCGTGTTGACGCCGGGCAAGAGCAACTCGGTCGCCGCATACACTATTC
TCAGAATGACTTGGTTGAGTACTCACCAGTCACAGAAAAGCATCTTACGGATGGCATGACAGTAAGAGAA
TTATGCAGTGCTGCCATAACCATGAGTGATAACACTGCGGCCAACTTACTTCTGACAACGATCGGAGGAC
CGAAGGAGCTAACCGCTTTTTTGCACAACATGGGGGATCATGTAACTCGCCTTGATCGTTGGGAACCGGA
GCTGAATGAAGCCATACCAAACGACGAGCGTGACACCACGATGCCTGCAGCAATGGCAACAACGTTGCGC
AAACTATTAACTGGCGAACTACTTACTCTAGCTTCCCGGCAACAATTAATAGACTGGATGGAGGCGGATA
AAGTTGCAGGACCACTTCTGCGCTCGGCCCTTCCGGCTGGCTGGTTTATTGCTGATAAATCTGGAGCCGG
TGAGCGTGGGTCTCGCGGTATCATTGCAGCACTGGGGCCAGATGGTAAGCCCTCCCGTATCGTAGTTATC
TACACGACGGGGAGTCAGGCAACTATGGATGAACGAAATAGACAGATCGCTGAGATAGGTGCCTCACTGA
TTAAGCATTGGTAACTGTCAGACCAAGTTTACTCATATATACTTTAGATTGATTTAAAACTTCATTTTTA
ATTTAAAAGGATCTAGGTGAAGATCCTTTTTGATAATCTCATGACCAAAATCCCTTAACGTGAGTTTTCG
TTCCACTGAGCGTCAGACCCCGTAGAAAAGATCAAAGGATCTTCTTGAGATCCTTTTTTTCTGCGCGTAA
TCTGCTGCTTGCAAACAAAAAAACCACCGCTACCAGCGGTGGTTTGTTTGCCGGATCAAGAGCTACCAAC
TCTTTTTCCGAAGGTAACTGGCTTCAGCAGAGCGCAGATACCAAATACTGTCCTTCTAGTGTAGCCGTAG
TTAGGCCACCACTTCAAGAACTCTGTAGCACCGCCTACATACCTCGCTCTGCTAATCCTGTTACCAGTGG
CTGCTGCCAGTGGCGATAAGTCGTGTCTTACCGGGTTGGACTCAAGACGATAGTTACCGGATAAGGCGCA
GCGGTCGGGCTGAACGGGGGGTTCGTGCACACAGCCCAGCTTGGAGCGAACGACCTACACCGAACTGAGA
TACCTACAGCGTGAGCTATGAGAAAGCGCCACGCTTCCCGAAGGGAGAAAGGCGGACAGGTATCCGGTAA
GCGGCAGGGTCGGAACAGGAGAGCGCACGAGGGAGCTTCCAGGGGGAAACGCCTGGTATCTTTATAGTCC
TGTCGGGTTTCGCCACCTCTGACTTGAGCGTCGATTTTTGTGATGCTCGTCAGGGGGGCGGAGCCTATGG
AAAAACGCCAGCAACGCGGCCTTTTTACGGTTCCTGGCCTTTTGCTGGCCTTTTGCTCACATGTTCTTTC
CTGCGTTATCCCCTGATTCTGTGGATAACCGTATTACCGCCTTTGAGTGAGCTGATACCGCTCGCCGCAG
CCGAACGACCGAGCGCAGCGAGTCAGTGAGCGAGGAAGCGGAAGAGCGCCTGATGCGGTATTTTCTCCTT
ACGCATCTGTGCGGTATTTCACACCGCATAAATTCCGACACCATCGAATGGCGCAAAACCTTTCGCGGTA
TGGCATGATAGCGCCCGGAAGAGAGTCAATTCAGGGTGGTGAATGTGAAACCAGTAACGTTATACGATGT
CGCAGAGTATGCCGGTGTCTCTTATCAGACCGTTTCCCGCGTGGTGAACCAGGCCAGCCACGTTTCTGCG
AAAACGCGGGAAAAAGTGGAAGCGGCGATGGCGGAGCTGAATTACATTCCCAACCGCGTGGCACAACAAC
TGGCGGGCAAACAGTCGTTGCTGATTGGCGTTGCCACCTCCAGTCTGGCCCTGCACGCGCCGTCGCAAAT
TGTCGCGGCGATTAAATCTCGCGCCGATCAACTGGGTGCCAGCGTGGTGGTGTCGATGGTAGAACGAAGC
GGCGTCGAAGCCTGTAAAGCGGCGGTGCACAATCTTCTCGCGCAACGCGTCAGTGGGCTGATCATTAACT
ATCCGCTGGATGACCAGGATGCCATTGCTGTGGAAGCTGCCTGCACTAATGTTCCGGCGTTATTTCTTGA
TGTCTCTGACCAGACACCCATCAACAGTATTATTTTCTCCCATGAAGACGGTACGCGACTGGGCGTGGAG
CATCTGGTCGCATTGGGTCACCAGCAAATCGCGCTGTTAGCGGGCCCATTAAGTTCTGTCTCGGCGCGTC
TGCGTCTGGCTGGCTGGCATAAATATCTCACTCGCAATCAAATTCAGCCGATAGCGGAACGGGAAGGCGA
CTGGAGTGCCATGTCCGGTTTTCAACAAACCATGCAAATGCTGAATGAGGGCATCGTTCCCACTGCGATG
CTGGTTGCCAACGATCAGATGGCGCTGGGCGCAATGCGCGCCATTACCGAGTCCGGGCTGCGCGTTGGTG
CGGATATCTCGGTAGTGGGATACGACGATACCGAAGACAGCTCATGTTATATCCCGCCGTTAACCACCAT
CAAACAGGATTTTCGCCTGCTGGGGCAAACCAGCGTGGACCGCTTGCTGCAACTCTCTCAGGGCCAGGCG
GTGAAGGGCAATCAGCTGTTGCCCGTCTCACTGGTGAAAAGAAAAACCACGCTAGCGCCCAATACGCAAA
CCGCCTCTCCCCGCGCGTTGGCCGATTCATTAATGCAGCTGGCACGACAGGTTTCCCGACTGGAAAGCGG
GCAGTGAGCGCAACGCAATTAATGTAAGTTAGCTCACTCATTAGGCACCCCAGGCTTTACACTTTATGCT
TCCGGCTCGTATGTTGTGTGGAATTGTGAGCGGATAACAATTTCACACAGGAAACAGCTATGACCATGAT
TACGGATTCACTGGCCGTCGTTTTACAACGTCGTGACTGGGAAAACCCTGGCGTTACCCAACTTAATCGC
CTTGCAGCACATCCCCCTTTCGCCAGCTGGCGTAATAGCGAAGAGGCCCGCACCGATCGCCCTTCCCAAC
AGTTGCGCAGCCTGAATGGCGAATGGCGCTTTGCCTGGTTTCCGGCACCAGAAGCGGTGCCGGAAAGCTG
GCTGGAGTGCGATCTTCCTGAGGCCGATACTGTCGTCGTCCCCTCAAACTGGCAGATGCACGGTTACGAT
GCGCCCATCTACACCAACGTGACCTATCCCATTACGGTCAATCCGCCGTTTGTTCCCACGGAGAATCCGA
CGGGTTGTTACTCGCTCACATTTAATGTTGATGAAAGCTGGCTACAGGAAGGCCAGACGCGAATTATTTT
TGATGGCGTTGGAAT
Features (pLannotate 1.2.2; 17 found; start..end, strand, type, name):
    184..212     +  promoter       tac promoter: strong E. coli promoter; hybrid between the trp and lac UV5 promoters
    220..236     +  protein_bind   lac operator: The lac repressor binds to the lac operator to inhibit transcription in E. coli. This inhibition can be relieved by adding lactose or isopropyl-β-D-thiogalactopyranoside (IPTG). lac repressor encoded by lacI
    259..912     +  CDS            GST26_SCHJA: Experimental evidence at protein level: Swiss-Prot protein existence level 1. GST isoenzymes appear to play a central role in the parasite detoxification system. Other functions are also suspected including a role in increasing the solubility of haematin in the parasite gut. From Schistosoma japonicum (Blood fluke).
    952..1332    +  CDS            LAS17 (fragment): LAS17_YEAST - Experimental evidence at protein level: Swiss-Prot protein existence level 1. From Saccharomyces cerevisiae (strain ATCC 204508 / S288c) (Baker's yeast).
   1353..1392    +  CDS            rop (fragment): Rop protein, which maintains plasmids at low copy number; rop
   1494..1534    +  misc_feature   bom (fragment): basis of mobility region from pBR322
   1639..1743    +  promoter       AmpR promoter: bla
   1744..2604    +  CDS            AmpR: β-lactamase; bla; confers resistance to ampicillin, carbenicillin, and related antibiotics
   2775..3363    +  rep_origin     ori: high-copy-number ColE1/pMB1/pBR322/pUC origin of replication
   3549..3600    -  misc_feature   bom (fragment): basis of mobility region from pBR322
   3607..3684    +  promoter       lacI promoter: lacI
   3685..4767    +  CDS            lacI: lac repressor; lacI; The lac repressor binds to the lac operator to inhibit transcription in E. coli. This inhibition can be relieved by adding lactose or isopropyl-β-D-thiogalactopyranoside (IPTG).
   4780..4801    +  protein_bind   CAP binding site: CAP binding activates transcription in the presence of cAMP. E. coli catabolite activator protein
   4816..4846    +  promoter       lac promoter: promoter for the E. coli lac operon
   4854..4870    +  protein_bind   lac operator: The lac repressor binds to the lac operator to inhibit transcription in E. coli. This inhibition can be relieved by adding lactose or isopropyl-β-D-thiogalactopyranoside (IPTG). lac repressor encoded by lacI
   4890..5063    +  CDS            lacZα: LacZα fragment of β-galactosidase; lacZ fragment
   5327..108     -  CDS            yciV (fragment) (across the origin): RNAAM_ECOLI - Also known as trpH From Escherichia coli (strain K12).
