[The description below was written by a language model from this plasmid's Addgene catalogue record and pLannotate feature annotations shown in this document.]
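Description:
PKA1279 is a bacterial expression plasmid built on the pGEX6P1 backbone for producing a GST fusion of a fragment of the budding yeast protein Las17 in E. coli. It replicates from a ColE1/pMB1-type origin and is selected with ampicillin through the bla (β-lactamase) gene and its own promoter. The catalogue gives a total size of about 5.35 kb, in good agreement with the 5,335 nt sequenced record. Short annotated fragments of rop, bom, lacZα and an E. coli yciV/trpH sequence are backbone remnants rather than functional parts of the design.

The expression cassette consists of the strong hybrid tac promoter followed by a lac operator, driving an open reading frame that begins with Schistosoma japonicum glutathione S-transferase and continues into the Las17 segment (amino acids 300-422, from the gene YOR181W). This segment carries a proline-to-alanine substitution at residue 388. A plasmid-borne lacI gene with its own promoter supplies lac repressor, so transcription stays low until it is induced with IPTG. The short gap between the GST and Las17 coding regions corresponds to the linker of the pGEX-6P series, which normally contains a protease cleavage site for tag removal, although this site is not annotated in the feature table.

The GST tag allows affinity purification on glutathione resin and use of the immobilised fragment in pull-down or binding assays. The record states the purpose only as GST-Las17 (300-422) P388A. The construct is evidently meant for making a recombinant point-mutant fragment, presumably for comparison with the wild-type version, but the specific property being tested is not stated.
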