Addgene plasmid #239375: PKA1279
Purpose: GST-Las17 (300-422) P388A
Depositing lab: Kathryn Ayscough. Depositing organization: University of Sheffield.
Backbone
  Vector backbone: pGEX6P1
  Backbone size w/o insert (bp): 5000
  Total vector size (bp): 5350
  Vector type: Bacterial Expression
Growth in bacteria
  Bacterial resistance: Ampicillin, 100 μg/mL
  Growth temperature: Room Temperature
  Growth strain: DH5alpha
  Growth instructions: overnight expression 17°C
  Copy number: Unknown
Gene/Insert
  Gene/Insert name: Las17 (amino acids 300-422)
  Species: S. cerevisiae (budding yeast)
  Insert size (bp): 360
  Mutation: Proline 388 to Alanine
  GenBank ID: YOR181W
  Tag / fusion protein: GST
Terms and licenses: Academic/Nonprofit Terms; Industry Terms: Not Available to Industry
How to cite: PKA1279 was a gift from Kathryn Ayscough (Addgene plasmid # 239375 ; http://n2t.net/addgene:239375 ; RRID:Addgene_239375)
